>Addgene plasmid #40819 | pCMV5-rat ERK2-L73P/S151D | addgene full sequence | sequence record 361438 | Addgene NGS Result
GACATTGATTATTGACTAGTTATTAATAGTAATCAATTACGGGGTCATTAGTTCATAGCCCATATATGGA
GTTCCGCGTTACATAACTTACGGTAAATGGCCCGCCTGGCTGACCGCCCAACGACCCCCGCCCATTGACG
TCAATAATGACGTATGTTCCCATAGTAACGCCAATAGGGACTTTCCATTGACGTCAATGGGTGGAGTATT
TACGGTAAACTGCCCACTTGGCAGTACATCAAGTGTATCATATGCCAAGTCCGCCCCCTATTGACGTCAA
TGACGGTAAATGGCCCGCCTGGCATTATGCCCAGTACATGACCTTACGGGACTTTCCTACTTGGCAGTAC
ATCTACGTATTAGTCATCGCTATTACCATGGTGATGCGGTTTTGGCAGTACACCAATGGGCGTGGATAGC
GGTTTGACTCACGGGGATTTCCAAGTCTCCACCCCATTGACGTCAATGGGAGTTTGTTTTGGCACCAAAA
TCAACGGGACTTTCCAAAATGTCGTAATAACCCCGCCCCGTTGACGCAAATGGGCGGTAGGCGTGTACGG
TGGGAGGTCTATATAAGCAGAGCTCGTTTAGTGAACCGTCAGAATTCTAAGGAGGTTTAACCATGGCACA
TCACCATCACCATCACGCCATGGCGGCGGCGGCGGCGGGCCCGGAGATGGTCCGCGGGCAGGTGTTCGAC
GTGGGGCCGCGCTACACTAATCTCTCGTACATCGGAGAAGGCGCCTACGGCATGGTTTGTTCTGCTTATG
ATAATCTCAACAAAGTTCGAGTTGCTATCAAGAAAATCAGTCCTTTTGAGCACCAGACCTACTGTCAGAG
AACCCTGAGAGAGATAAAAATCCCACTGCGCTTCAGACATGAGAATATTATCGGCATCAATGACATCATC
CGGGCACCAACCATTGAGCAGATGAAAGATGTATATATAGTACAGGACCTCATGGAGACAGATCTTTACA
AGCTCTTGAAGACACAGCACCTCAGCAATGATCATATCTGCTATTTTCTTTATCAGATCCTGAGAGGATT
AAAGTATATACATTCAGCTAATGTTCTGCACCGTGACCTTAAGCCTGACAACCTCCTGCTGAACACCACT
TGTGATCTCAAGATCTGTGACTTTGGCCTTGCCCGTGTTGCAGATCCAGACCATGATCATACAGGGTTCT
TGACAGAGTATGTAGCCACGCGTTGGTACAGAGCTCCAGAAATTATGTTGAATTCCAAGGGTTATACCAA
GTCCATTGATATTTGGTCTGTGGGCTGCATCCTGGCAGAGATGCTATCCAACAGGCCTATCTTCCCAGGA
AAGCATTACCTTGACCAGCTGAATCACATCCTGGGTATTCTTGGATCTCCATCACAGGAAGATCTGAATT
GTATAATAAATTTAAAAGCTAGAAACTATTTGCTTTCTCTCCCGCACAAAAATAAGGTGCCGTGGAACAG
ATTGTTCCCAAACGCTGACTCCAAAGCTCTGGATTTACTGGATAAAATGTTGACATTTAACCCTCACAAG
AGGATTGAAGTTGAACAGGCTCTGGCCCACCCGTACCTGGAGCAGTATTATGACCCAAGTGATGAGCCCA
TTGCTGAAGCACCATTCAAGTTTGACATGGAGCTGGACGACTTACCTAAGGAGAAGCTCAAAGAACTCAT
TTTTGAAGAGACTGCTCGATTCCAGCCAGGATACAGATCTTAACAAGCGGCCGCGACTCTAGAGGATCCC
GGGTGGCATCCCTGTGACCCCTCCCCAGTGCCTCTCCTGGCCCTGGAAGTTGCCACTCCAGTGCCCACCA
GCCTTGTCCTAATAAAATTAAGTTGCATCATTTTGTCTGACTAGGTGTCCTTCTATAATATTATGGGGTG
GAGGGGGGTGGTATGGAGCAAGGGGCAAGTTGGGAAGACAACCTGTAGGGCCTGCGGGGTCTATTGGGAA
CCAAGCTGGAGTGCAGTGGCACAATCTTGGCTCACTGCAATCTCCGCCTCCTGGGTTCAAGCGATTCTCC
TGCCTCAGCCTCCCGAGTTGTTGGGATTCCAGGCATGCATGACCAGGCTCAGCTAATTTTTGTTTTTTTG
GTAGAGACGGGGTTTCACCATATTGGCCAGGCTGGTCTCCAACTCCTAATCTCAGGTGATCTACCCACCT
TGGCCTCCCAAATTGCTGGGATTACAGGCGTGAACCACTGCTCCCTTCCCTGTCCTTCTGATTTTAAAAT
AACTATACCAGCAGGAGGACGTCCAGACACAGCATAGGCTACCTGGCCATGCCCAACCGGTGGGACATTT
GAGTTGCTTGCTTGGCACTGTCCTCTCATGCGTTGGGTCCACTCAGTAGATGCCTGTTGAATTGGGTACG
CGGCCAGCTTGGCTGTGGAATGTGTGTCAGTTAGGGTGTGGAAAGTCCCCAGGCTCCCCAGCAGGCAGAA
GTATGCAAAGCATGCATCTCAATTAGTCAGCAACCAGGTGTGGAAAGTCCCCAGGCTCCCCAGCAGGCAG
AAGTATGCAAAGCATGCATCTCAATTAGTCAGCAACCATAGTCCCGCCCCTAACTCCGCCCATCCCGCCC
CTAACTCCGCCCAGTTCCGCCCATTCTCCGCCCCATGGCTGACTAATTTTTTTTATTTATGCAGAGGCCG
AGGCCGCCTCGGCCTCTGAGCTATTCCAGAAGTAGTGAGGAGGCTTTTTTGGAGGCCTAGGCTTTTGCAA
AAAGCTCCTCGAGGAACTGAAAAACCAGAAAGTTAATTCCCTATAGTGAGTCGTATTAAATTCGTAATCA
TGTCATAGCTGTTTCCTGTGTGAAATTGTTATCCGCTCACAATTCCACACAACATACGAGCCGGAAGCAT
AAAGTGTAAAGCCTGGGGTGCCTAATGAGTGAGCTAACTCACATTAATTGCGTTGCGCTCACTGCCCGCT
TTCCAGTCGGGAAACCTGTCGTGCCAGCTGCATTAATGAATCGGCCAACGCGCGGGGAGAGGCGGTTTGC
GTATTGGGCGCTCTTCCGCTTCCTCGCTCACTGACTCGCTGCGCTCGGTCGTTCGGCTGCGGCGAGCGGT
ATCAGCTCACTCAAAGGCGGTAATACGGTTATCCACAGAATCAGGGGATAACGCAGGAAAGAACATGTGA
GCAAAAGGCCAGCAAAAGGCCAGGAACCGTAAAAAGGCCGCGTTGCTGGCGTTTTTCCATAGGCTCCGCC
CCCCTGACGAGCATCACAAAAATCGACGCTCAAGTCAGAGGTGGCGAAACCCGACAGGACTATAAAGATA
CCAGGCGTTTCCCCCTGGAAGCTCCCTCGTGCGCTCTCCTGTTCCGACCCTGCCGCTTACCGGATACCTG
TCCGCCTTTCTCCCTTCGGGAAGCGTGGCGCTTTCTCATAGCTCACGCTGTAGGTATCTCAGTTCGGTGT
AGGTCGTTCGCTCCAAGCTGGGCTGTGTGCACGAACCCCCCGTTCAGCCCGACCGCTGCGCCTTATCCGG
TAACTATCGTCTTGAGTCCAACCCGGTAAGACACGACTTATCGCCACTGGCAGCAGCCACTGGTAACAGG
ATTAGCAGAGCGAGGTATGTAGGCGGTGCTACAGAGTTCTTGAAGTGGTGGCCTAACTACGGCTACACTA
GAAGAACAGTATTTGGTATCTGCGCTCTGCTGAAGCCAGTTACCTTCGGAAAAAGAGTTGGTAGCTCTTG
ATCCGGCAAACAAACCACCGCTGGTAGCGGTGGTTTTTTTGTTTGCAAGCAGCAGATTACGCGCAGAAAA
AAAGGATCTCAAGAAGATCCTTTGATCTTTTCTACGGGGTCTGACGCTCAGTGGAACGAAAACTCACGTT
AAGGGATTTTGGTCATGAGATTATCAAAAAGGATCTTCACCTAGATCCTTTTAAATTAAAAATGAAGTTT
TAAATCAATCTAAAGTATATATGAGTAAACTTGGTCTGACAGTTACCAATGCTTAATCAGTGAGGCACCT
ATCTCAGCGATCTGTCTATTTCGTTCATCCATAGTTGCCTGACTCCCCGTCGTGTAGATAACTACGATAC
GGGAGGGCTTACCATCTGGCCCCAGTGCTGCAATGATACCGCGAGACCCACGCTCACCGGCTCCAGATTT
ATCAGCAATAAACCAGCCAGCCGGAAGGGCCGAGCGCAGAAGTGGTCCTGCAACTTTATCCGCCTCCATC
CAGTCTATTAATTGTTGCCGGGAAGCTAGAGTAAGTAGTTCGCCAGTTAATAGTTTGCGCAACGTTGTTG
CCATTGCTACAGGCATCGTGGTGTCACGCTCGTCGTTTGGTATGGCTTCATTCAGCTCCGGTTCCCAACG
ATCAAGGCGAGTTACATGATCCCCCATGTTGTGCAAAAAAGCGGTTAGCTCCTTCGGTCCTCCGATCGTT
GTCAGAAGTAAGTTGGCCGCAGTGTTATCACTCATGGTTATGGCAGCACTGCATAATTCTCTTACTGTCA
TGCCATCCGTAAGATGCTTTTCTGTGACTGGTGAGTACTCAACCAAGTCATTCTGAGAATAGTGTATGCG
GCGACCGAGTTGCTCTTGCCCGGCGTCAATACGGGATAATACCGCGCCACATAGCAGAACTTTAAAAGTG
CTCATCATTGGAAAACGTTCTTCGGGGCGAAAACTCTCAAGGATCTTACCGCTGTTGAGATCCAGTTCGA
TGTAACCCACTCGTGCACCCAACTGATCTTCAGCATCTTTTACTTTCACCAGCGTTTCTGGGTGAGCAAA
AACAGGAAGGCAAAATGCCGCAAAAAAGGGAATAAGGGCGACACGGAAATGTTGAATACTCATACTCTTC
CTTTTTCAATATTATTGAAGCATTTATCAGGGTTATTGTCTCATGAGCGGATACATATTTGAATGTATTT
AGAAAAATAAACAAATAGGGGTTCCGCGCACATTTCCCCGAAAAGTGCCACCTG
[124 nt withheld, positions 4955-5078]
C
[91 nt withheld, positions 5080-5170]
A
[49 nt withheld, positions 5172-5220]
CCTTTGACGTTGGAGTCCACGTTCTTT
[37 nt withheld, positions 5248-5284]
ACCCTATCTCGGTCTATTCTTTTGATTTATAAGGGATTTTGCCGATTTCGGCCTATTGGTTAAAAAATGA
GCTGATTTAACAAAAATTTAACGCGAATTTTAACAAAATATTAACGCTTACAATTTCCATTCGCCATTCA
GGCTGCGCAACTGTTGGGAAGGGCGATCGGTGCGGGCCTCTTCGCTATTACGCCAGCTGGCGAAAGGGGG
ATGTGCTGCAAGGCGATTAAGTTGGGTAACGCCAGGGTTTTCCCAGTCACGACGTTGTAAAACGACGGCC
AGTGCCAAGCTGATCTATACATTGAATCAATATTGGCAATTAGCCATATTAGTCATTGGTTATATAGCAT
AAATCAATATTGGCTATTGGCCATTGCATACGTTGTATCTATATCATAATATGTACATTTATATTGGCTC
ATGTCCAATATGACCGCCATGTT
Features (pLannotate 1.2.2; 18 found; start..end, strand, type, name):
      1..380     +  enhancer       CMV enhancer: human cytomegalovirus immediate early enhancer
    382..581     +  promoter       CMV promoter: human cytomegalovirus (CMV) immediate early promoter
    629..646     +  CDS            7xHis (fragment): 6xHis affinity tag
    652..668     +  promoter       chicken β-actin promoter (fragment): contains a 21-bp deletion relative to the standard chicken β-actin promoter
    668..1720    +  CDS            Mapk1: MK01_MOUSE - Also known as Erk2, Mapk, Prkm1. Experimental evidence at protein level: Swiss-Prot protein existence level 1. Acts as a transcriptional repressor. Binds to a [GC]AAA[GC] consensus sequence. Repress the expression of interferon gamma-induced genes. Seems to bind to the promoter of CCL5, DMP1, IFIH1, IFITM1, IRF7, IRF9, LAMP3, OAS1, OAS2, OAS3 and STAT1. Transcriptional activity is independent of kinase activity. From Mus musculus (Mouse).
   1734..1750    -  misc_feature   MCS (fragment): pUC18/19 multiple cloning site
   1751..2373    +  polyA_signal   hGH poly(A) signal: human growth hormone polyadenylation signal
   2402..2731    +  promoter       SV40 promoter: SV40 enhancer and early promoter
   2770..2788    -  promoter       T7 promoter: promoter for bacteriophage T7 RNA polymerase
   2826..2842    -  protein_bind   lac operator: The lac repressor binds to the lac operator to inhibit transcription in E. coli. This inhibition can be relieved by adding lactose or isopropyl-β-D-thiogalactopyranoside (IPTG). lac repressor encoded by lacI
   2850..2880    -  promoter       lac promoter: promoter for the E. coli lac operon
   2895..2916    -  protein_bind   CAP binding site: CAP binding activates transcription in the presence of cAMP. E. coli catabolite activator protein
   2929..3021    -  CDS            lacI (fragment): lac repressor; lacI; The lac repressor binds to the lac operator to inhibit transcription in E. coli. This inhibition can be relieved by adding lactose or isopropyl-β-D-thiogalactopyranoside (IPTG).
   3204..3792    -  rep_origin     ori: high-copy-number ColE1/pMB1/pBR322/pUC origin of replication
   3963..4823    -  CDS            AmpR: β-lactamase; bla; confers resistance to ampicillin, carbenicillin, and related antibiotics
   4824..4928    -  promoter       AmpR promoter: bla
   4955..5383    +  rep_origin     f1 ori (sequence partly withheld): f1 bacteriophage origin of replication; arrow indicates direction of (+) strand synthesis
   5414..5568    -  CDS            lacZα (fragment): LacZα fragment of β-galactosidase; lacZ fragment
