[The description below was written by a language model from this plasmid's Addgene catalogue record and pLannotate feature annotations shown in this document.]
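Description:
pCMV5-rat ERK2-L73P/S151D is a mammalian expression plasmid built on the pCMV5 backbone that encodes rat MAPK1 (ERK2, p42 MAP kinase) carrying two point mutations, L73P and S151D. The associated study concerns constitutive activation of ERK2 by synergistic point mutations, so this double mutant is evidently meant to provide kinase activity in cells without the usual upstream activation. The coding sequence lies downstream of the human cytomegalovirus immediate early enhancer and promoter, is preceded by an N-terminal His6 tag for affinity purification or detection, and is followed by the human growth hormone polyadenylation signal. The feature table annotates the open reading frame by similarity to mouse Mapk1, which reflects the close conservation of the orthologues; the catalogue states the insert is rat. A very short hit to the chicken β-actin promoter between the tag and the ORF is most likely a spurious annotation match rather than a functional element.

The backbone carries a high-copy ColE1/pUC-type origin and the β-lactamase gene for ampicillin selection in E. coli, along with an f1 origin for single-stranded DNA production. An SV40 enhancer/early promoter region follows the poly(A) signal, but no mammalian selection marker is annotated, so the plasmid appears suited to transient transfection. Remnants of lac regulatory elements, lacZα and lacI fragments, and a T7 promoter are cloning-vector leftovers. The sequenced record is 5,727 nt, somewhat shorter than the roughly 6.2 kb total listed in the catalogue, and the annotated ORF is about 1.05 kb versus a stated 1.5 kb insert; the catalogue figures are probably approximate. Typical uses would be studying ERK2 signalling, substrate phosphorylation and downstream effects of a constitutively active kinase in mammalian cells.
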