Addgene plasmid #40819: pCMV5-rat ERK2-L73P/S151D
Depositing lab: Natalie Ahn. Depositing organization: University of Colorado, Boulder. Publication: Constitutive activation of extracellular signal-regulated kinase 2 by synergistic point mutations. Emrick MA, Hoofnagle AN, Miller AS, Ten Eyck LF, Ahn NG. J Biol Chem. 2001 Dec 7;276(49):46469-79. Epub 2001 Oct 8. 10.1074/jbc.M107708200 PubMed 11591711.
Backbone
  Vector backbone: pCMV5
  Backbone manufacturer: David Russell, UTSW
  Backbone size w/o insert (bp): 4700
  Total vector size (bp): 6200
  Vector type: Mammalian Expression
Growth in bacteria
  Bacterial resistance: Ampicillin, 100 μg/mL
  Growth temperature: 37°C
  Growth strain: XL1 Blue
  Copy number: Unknown
Gene/Insert
  Gene/Insert name: MAPK1 (alt names: ERK2; p42)
  Species: R. norvegicus (rat)
  Insert size (bp): 1500
  Mutation: L73P, S151D
  GenBank ID: NM_053842
  Entrez Gene: Mapk1 (a.k.a. ERK-2, ERT1, Erk2, p42-MAPK)
  Promoter: CMV
  Tag / fusion protein: His6 (N terminal on backbone)
  Cloning method: Unknown
  Sequencing primers: 5′ CMV
Resource information
  A portion of this plasmid was derived from a plasmid made by: Melanie Cobb, UTSW
Terms and licenses: Academic/Nonprofit Terms; Industry Terms: Not Available to Industry
How to cite: pCMV5-rat ERK2-L73P/S151D was a gift from Natalie Ahn (Addgene plasmid # 40819 ; http://n2t.net/addgene:40819 ; RRID:Addgene_40819)
