>Addgene plasmid #40819 | pCMV5-rat ERK2-L73P/S151D | addgene partial sequence | sequence record 54581 | CMV-F 5'-CGCAAATGGGCGGTAGGCGTG-3'
ACCGTCAGAATTCTAAGGAGGTTTAACCATGGCACATCACCATCACCATCACGCCATGGCGGCGGCGGCG
GCGGGCCCGGAGATGGTCCGCGGGCAGGTGTTCGACGTGGGGCCGCGCTACACTAATCTCTCGTACATCG
GAGAAGGCGCCTACGGCATGGTTTGTTCTGCTTATGATAATCTCAACAAAGTTCGAGTTGCTATCAAGAA
AATCAGTCCTTTTGAGCACCAGACCTACTGTCAGAGAACCCTGAGAGAGATAAAAATCCCACTGCGCTTC
AGACATGAGAATATTATCGGCATCAATGACATCATCCGGGCACCAACCATTGAGCAGATGAAAGATGTAT
ATATAGTACAGGACCTCATGGAGACAGATCTTTACAAGCTCTTGAAGACACAGCACCTCAGCAATGATCA
TATCTGCTATTTTCTTTATCAGATCCTGAGAGGATTAAAGTATATACATTCAGCTAATGTTCTGCACCGT
GACCTTAAGCCTGACAACCTCCTGCTGAACACCACTTGTGATCTCAAGATCTGTGACTTTGGCCTTGCCC
GTGTTGCAGATCCAGACCATGATCATACAGGGTTCTTGACAGAGTATGTAGCCACGCGTTGGTACAGAGC
TCCAGAAATTATGTTGAATTCCAAGGGTTATACCAAGTCCATTGATATTTGGTCTGTGGGCTGCATCCTG
GCAGAGATGCTATCCAACAGGCCTATCTTCCCAGGAAAGCATTACCTTGACCAGCTGAATCACATCCTGG
GTATTCTTGGATCTCCATCACAGGAAGATCTGA
